Addgene plasmid #147847: pAc5.1B-EGFP-DmNot1_1387-1699_W
Purpose: Insect Expression of DmNot1_1387-1699
Depositing lab: Elisa Izaurralde. Depositing organization: Max Planck Institute for Developmental Biology. Publication: A DDX6-CNOT1 complex and W-binding pockets in CNOT9 reveal direct links between miRNA target recognition and silencing. Chen Y, Boland A, Kuzuoglu-Ozturk D, Bawankar P, Loh B, Chang CT, Weichenrieder O, Izaurralde E. Mol Cell. 2014 Jun 5;54(5):737-50. doi: 10.1016/j.molcel.2014.03.034. Epub 2014 Apr 24. PubMed 24768540.
Backbone
  Vector backbone: Unknown
  Vector type: Insect Expression
Growth in bacteria
  Bacterial resistance: Ampicillin, 100 μg/mL
  Growth temperature: 37°C
  Growth strain: DH5alpha
  Copy number: Low Copy
Gene/Insert
  Gene/Insert name: DmNot1_1387-1699
  Species: D. melanogaster (fly)
  Entrez Gene: Not1 (a.k.a. Dmel_CG34407, CG1874, CG1884, CG34407, Dmel\CG34407, Dmel_CG1874, Dmel_CG1884, NOT, NOT1, anon-EST:Liang-1.29, anon-WO0118547.221, clone 1.29, not1)
  Cloning method: Unknown
Terms and licenses: Academic/Nonprofit Terms; Industry Terms: Not Available to Industry
Depositor comments: sequence given by NCBI: NM_001103772.2. Plasmids from this collection were made available to the research community and donated after the lab closed. Please note that the sequence provided by the depositing laboratory may be theoretical/predicted or based on Sanger sequencing results. There may be discrepancies between sequencing results obtained by Addgene and the depositor sequence. If an Addgene verified sequence is not available, please contact before placing your order to request that our lab fully sequence the plasmid.
How to cite: pAc5.1B-EGFP-DmNot1_1387-1699_W was a gift from Elisa Izaurralde (Addgene plasmid # 147847 ; http://n2t.net/addgene:147847 ; RRID:Addgene_147847)
