[The description below was written by a language model from this plasmid's Addgene catalogue record and pLannotate feature annotations shown in this document.]
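Description:
pAc5.1B-EGFP-DmNot1_1387-1699_W is an insect-cell expression plasmid of about 7 kb that produces an EGFP-tagged fragment of Drosophila melanogaster Not1, the scaffold subunit of the CCR4-NOT deadenylase complex. The catalogue lists the backbone as unknown, although the name and the annotated parts point to a pAc5.1-type vector. In bacteria it is maintained through a ColE1/pUC-family origin and selected with ampicillin via the β-lactamase gene and its own promoter. The record describes it as low copy even though the origin is annotated as a high-copy type. Short fragments annotated as a tetracycline resistance gene and SV40 large T antigen appear to be non-functional backbone remnants.

The expression cassette is driven by the constitutive Drosophila actin 5C promoter, which is followed by the EGFP coding sequence and then the Not1 insert covering residues 1387–1699, so the fragment should be made as an N-terminal EGFP fusion. The annotation tool labelled part of this insert by homology to mouse CNOT1, but the catalogue gives the species as fly. A V5 epitope tag sequence lies downstream of the insert; the record does not say whether it is in frame or preceded by a stop codon. An SV40 polyadenylation signal follows the cassette, although it is annotated on the opposite strand. The "_W" suffix in the name is not explained in the record, and no mutation is listed.

The stated purpose is insect expression of this Not1 fragment. The associated study concerns CNOT1 interactions with DDX6 and tryptophan-binding pockets in CNOT9 in miRNA-mediated silencing, so the construct fits localization or interaction assays in Drosophila cultured cells. The depositor sequence may be theoretical rather than fully verified.
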