Features (pLannotate 1.2.2; 10 found; start..end, strand, type, name):
     56..2568    +  promoter       Ac5 promoter: Drosophila melanogaster actin 5C promoter
   2588..3304    +  CDS            EGFP: EGFP is a basic (constitutively fluorescent) green fluorescent protein published in 1996, derived from Aequorea victoria. It is reported to be a rapidly-maturing weak dimer with moderate acid sensitivity.
   3548..4249    +  CDS            Cnot1 (fragment): CNOT1_MOUSE - Also known as Kiaa1007. Experimental evidence at protein level: Swiss-Prot protein existence level 1. Scaffolding component of the CCR4-NOT complex which is one of the major cellular mRNA deadenylases and is linked to various cellular processes including bulk mRNA degradation, miRNA-mediated repression, translational repression during translational initiation and general transcription regulation. Additional complex functions may be a consequence of its influence on mRNA expression. Its scaffolding function implies its interaction with the catalytic complex module and diverse RNA-
   4284..4325    +  CDS            V5 tag: epitope tag from simian virus 5
   4425..4559    -  polyA_signal   SV40 poly(A) signal: SV40 polyadenylation signal
   4582..4666    -  CDS            large T antigen (fragment): large T antigen from SV40 (simian virus 40)
   4667..5137    +  CDS            TcR (fragment): tetracycline efflux protein; tet; confers resistance to tetracycline
   5181..5769    -  rep_origin     ori: high-copy-number ColE1/pMB1/pBR322/pUC origin of replication
   5940..6800    -  CDS            AmpR: β-lactamase; bla; confers resistance to ampicillin, carbenicillin, and related antibiotics
   6801..6905    -  promoter       AmpR promoter: bla
>Addgene plasmid #147847 | pAc5.1B-EGFP-DmNot1_1387-1699_W | depositor full sequence | sequence record 290294 | Full Sequence
CTTCAAGGAATTAATTCTATATTCTAAAAACACAAATGATACTTCTAAAAAAAATCATGAATGGCATCAA
CTCTGAATCAAATCTTTGCAGATGCACCTACTTCTCATTTCCACTGTCACATCATTTTTCCAGATCTCGC
TGCCTGTTATGTGGCCCACAAACCAAGACACGTTTTATGGCCATTAAAGCTGGCTGATCGTCGCCAAACA
CCAAATACATATCAATATGTACATTCGAGAAAGAAGCGATCAAAGAAGCGTCTTCGGGCGAGTAGGAGAA
TGCGGAGGAGAAGGAGAACGAGCTGATCTAGTATCTCTCCACAATCCAATGCCAACTGACCAACTGGCCA
TATTCGGAGCAATTTGAAGCCAATTTCCATCGCCTGGCGATCGCTCCATTCTTGGCTATATGTTTTTCAC
CGTTCCCGGGGCCATTTTCAAAGACTCGTCGGTAAGATAAGATTGTGTCACTCGCTGTCTCTCTTCATTT
GTCGAAGAATGCTGAGGAATTTCGCGATGACGTCGGCGAGTATTTTGAAGAATGAGAATAATTTGTATTT
ATACGAAAATCAGTTAGTGGAATTTTCTACAAAAACATGTTATCTATAGATAATTTTGTTGCAAAATATG
TTGACTATGACAAAGATTGTATGTATATACCTTTAATGTATTCTCATTTTCTTATGTATTTATAATGGCA
ATGATGATACTGATGATATTTTAAGATGATGCCAGACCACAGGCTGATTTCTGCGTCTTTTGCCGAACGC
AGTGCATGTGCGGTTGTTGTTTTTTGGAATAGTTTCAATTTTCGGACTGTCCGCTTTGATTTCAGTTTCT
TGGCTTATTCAAAAAGCAAAGTAAAGCCAAAAAAGCGAGATGGCAATACCAAATGCGGCAAAACGGTAGT
GGAAGGAAAGGGGTGCGGGGCAGCGGAAGGAAGGGTGGGGCGGGGCGTGGCGGGGTCTGTGGCTGGGCGC
GACGTCACCGACGTTGGAGCCACTCCTTTGACCATGTGTGCGTGTGTGTATTATTCGTGTCTCGCCACTC
GCCGGTTGTTTTTTTCTTTTTATCTCGCTCTCTCTAGCGCCATCTCGTACGCATGCTCAACGCACCGCAT
GTTGCCGTGTCCTTTATGCGTCATTTTGGCTCGAAATAGGCAATTATTTAAACAAAGATTAGTCAACGAA
AACGCTAAAATAAATAAGTCTACAATATGGTTACTTATTGCCATGTGTGTGCAGCCAACGATAGCAACAA
AAGCAACAACACAGTGGCTTTCCCTCTTTCACTTTTTGTTTGCAAGCGCGTGCGAGCAAGACGGCACGAC
CGGCAAACGCAATTACGCTGACAAAGAGCAGACGAAGTTTTGGCCGAAAAACATCAAGGCGCCTGATACG
AATGCATTTGCAATAACAATTGCGATATTTAATATTGTTTATGAAGCTGTTTGACTTCAAAACACACAAA
AAAAAAAATAAAACAAATTATTTGAAAGAGAATTAGGAATCGGACAGCTTATCGTTACGGGCTAACAGCA
CACCGAGACGAAATAGCTTACCTGACGTCACAGCCTCTGGAAGAACTGCCGCCAAGCAGAGAGAGAGAGA
AAAAGAGGGAGAGCAGCTTAGACCGCATGTGCTTGTGTGTGAGGCGTCTCTCTCTTCGTCTCCTGTTTGC
GCAAACGCATAGACTGCACTGAGAAAATCGATTACCTATTTTTTATGAATGAATATTTGCACTATTACTA
TTCAAAACTATTAAGATAGCAATCACATTCAATAGCCAAATACTATACCACCTGAGCGATGCAACGAAAT
GATCAATTTGAGCAAAAATGCTGCATATTTAGGACGGCATCATTATAGAAATGCTTCTTGCTGTGTACTT
TTCTCTCGTCTGGCAGCTGTTTCGCCGTTATTGTTAAAACCGGCTTAAGTTAGGTGTGTTTTCTACGACT
AGTGATGCCCCTACTAGAAGATGTGTGTTGCACAAATGTCCCTGAATAACCAATTTGAAGTGCAGATAGC
AGTAAACGTAAGCTAATATGAATATTATTTAACTGTAATGTTTTAATATCGCTGGACATTACTAATAAAC
CCACTATAAACACATGTACATATGTATGTTTTGGCATACAATGAGTAGTTGGGGAAAAAATGTGTAAAAG
CACCGTGACCATCACAGCATAAAGATAACCAGCTGAAGTATCGAATATGAGTAACCCCCAAATTGAATCA
CATGCCGCAACTGATAGGACCCATGGAAGTACACTCTTCATGGCGATATACAAGACACACACAAGCACGA
ACACCCAGTTGCGGAGGAAATTCTCCGTAAATGAAAACCCAATCGGCGAACAATTCATACCCATATATGG
TAAAAGTTTTGAACGCGACTTGAGAGCGGAGAGCATTGCGGCTGATAAGGTTTTAGCGCTAAGCGGGCTT
TATAAAACGGGCTGCGGGACCAGTTTTCATATCACTACCGTTTGAGTTCTTGTGCTGTGTGGATACTCCT
CCCGACACAAAGCCGCTCCATCAGCCAGCAGTCGTCTAATCCAGAGACCCCGGATCGGGGTACCAACATG
GTGAGCAAGGGCGAGGAGCTGTTCACCGGGGTGGTGCCCATCCTGGTCGAGCTGGACGGCGACGTAAACG
GCCACAAGTTCAGCGTGTCCGGCGAGGGCGAGGGCGATGCCACCTACGGCAAGCTGACCCTGAAGTTCAT
CTGCACCACCGGCAAGCTGCCCGTGCCCTGGCCCACCCTCGTGACCACCCTGACCTACGGCGTGCAGTGC
TTCAGCCGCTACCCCGACCACATGAAGCAGCACGACTTCTTCAAGTCCGCCATGCCCGAAGGCTACGTCC
AGGAGCGCACCATCTTCTTCAAGGACGACGGCAACTACAAGACCCGCGCCGAGGTGAAGTTCGAGGGCGA
CACCCTGGTGAACCGCATCGAGCTGAAGGGCATCGACTTCAAGGAGGACGGCAACATCCTGGGGCACAAG
CTGGAGTACAACTACAACAGCCACAACGTCTATATCATGGCCGACAAGCAGAAGAACGGCATCAAGGTGA
ACTTCAAGATCCGCCACAACATCGAGGACGGCAGCGTGCAGCTCGCCGACCACTACCAGCAGAACACCCC
CATCGGCGACGGCCCCGTGCTGCTGCCCGACAACCACTACCTGAGCACCCAGTCCGCCCTGAGCAAAGAC
CCCAACGAGAAGCGCGATCACATGGTCCTGCTGGAGTTCGTGACCGCCGCCGGGATCACTCTCGGCATGG
ACGAGCTGTACAAGCCAAGCTTAATTAAGGCTTCTGCGCCAGCTCTACCGCGTGAACAGCAATCCCCGGC
ACAACCTCCGCCACCACCACAACAGCAGCAACCACCGCAGCAGCAGGTACCTCCACCGCCATCCTCTGCG
GACGTGGACGCCCAAAATGCGGCCGCTATGATGATGGCAGCGGGCGGAGCTAATAGTACTCCTGGATCGG
TATCTTCGCCCAATCTACCCACCGATTCCAGCCAGGTGGCACTACCGCCACCAGAGCCGCGCTATTCATA
CGTGGACGTAAACGTGAGCAACTTCCAGCTTATTGGTCAGCAGTTGGTACTGCCACCCAATACTCCGTTC
CTGCACGCCAATCCCGGAATCAAACACATGGTCGTCAACGCCGTGGAGCGCACGATAACCGACTGGTTGC
AGCCTATTGTGGACCGAAGCATCCGCATTGCCTGTGCCACCACCGAGCAGATCATCCGCAAGGACTTCGC
CCTGGATGCTGACGAGAACCGAATGCGCACTGCCGCTCATCAGATGGTACGAAACCTTGCCGCCGGCATG
GCCATGATTACCGGTAAGGATGAGATAGCGCGTGCTATTAGCCAGAATCTGCACAAGGCCTTGCTGTCGG
GTCTAAATGGGATGCCCAGCATGGCTGAGATCCAAGCTGCTGCTATGCAGTTAGCCAGCGAAAATGTTGA
GCTAGTTTGCGCTTTCATTCAGAAAACATCTGCTGAAAAGGCAGCCGCAGAGATCGATAGGCGTCTAAGC
ACCGATTTCGAGACCAGAAAAATTGCTCGTGAAGAGGGCAACCGCTTTGTGGACGCCCAGATCCTCACCT
ATCAACAGGAGCGTCTTCCAGAAGCAGTGCGCATCAAGGTGGGCGCGGCTCCAGCTACACTTTATGCTGT
GTACTCGGAGTTCGCTAGAAGCATACCTGGCTTCCAGCAGATGAGCGATCGCGATATTTAGTCTAGAGGG
CCCGCGGTTCGAAGGTAAGCCTATCCCTAACCCTCTCCTCGGTCTCGATTCTACGCGTACCGGTCATCAT
CACCATCACCATTGAGTTTAAACCCGCTGATCAGCCTCGACTGTGCCTTCTAAGGCCTGAGCTCGCTGAT
CAGCCTCGATCGAGGATCCAGACATGATAAGATACATTGATGAGTTTGGACAAACCACAACTAGAATGCA
GTGAAAAAAATGCTTTATTTGTGAAATTTGTGATGCTATTGCTTTATTTGTAACCATTATAAGCTGCAAT
AAACAAGTTAACAACAACAATTGCATTCATTTTATGTTTCAGGTTCAGGGGGAGGTGTGGGAGGTTTTTT
AAAGCAAGTAAAACCTCTACAAATGTGGTATGGCTGATTATGATCAGTCGACCGATGCCCTTGAGAGCCT
TCAACCCAGTCAGCTCCTTCCGGTGGGCGCGGGGCATGACTATCGTCGCCGCACTTATGACTGTCTTCTT
TATCATGCAACTCGTAGGACAGGTGCCGGCAGCGCTCTGGGTCATTTTCGGCGAGGACCGCTTTCGCTGG
AGCGCGACGATGATCGGCCTGTCGCTTGCGGTATTCGGAATCTTGCACGCCCTCGCTCAAGCCTTCGTCA
CTGGTCCCGCCACCAAACGTTTCGGCGAGAAGCAGGCCATTATCGCCGGCATGGCGGCCGACGCGCTGGG
CTACGTCTTGCTGGCGTTCGCGACGCGAGGCTGGATGGCCTTCCCCATTATGATTCTTCTCGCTTCCGGC
GGCATCGGGATGCCCGCGTTGCAGGCCATGCTGTCCAGGCAGGTAGATGACGACCATCAGGGACAGCTTC
AAGGATCGCTCGCGGCTCTTACCAGCCAGCAAAAGGCCAGGAACCGTAAAAAGGCCGCGTTGCTGGCGTT
TTTCCATAGGCTCCGCCCCCCTGACGAGCATCACAAAAATCGACGCTCAAGTCAGAGGTGGCGAAACCCG
ACAGGACTATAAAGATACCAGGCGTTTCCCCCTGGAAGCTCCCTCGTGCGCTCTCCTGTTCCGACCCTGC
CGCTTACCGGATACCTGTCCGCCTTTCTCCCTTCGGGAAGCGTGGCGCTTTCTCAATGCTCACGCTGTAG
GTATCTCAGTTCGGTGTAGGTCGTTCGCTCCAAGCTGGGCTGTGTGCACGAACCCCCCGTTCAGCCCGAC
CGCTGCGCCTTATCCGGTAACTATCGTCTTGAGTCCAACCCGGTAAGACACGACTTATCGCCACTGGCAG
CAGCCACTGGTAACAGGATTAGCAGAGCGAGGTATGTAGGCGGTGCTACAGAGTTCTTGAAGTGGTGGCC
TAACTACGGCTACACTAGAAGGACAGTATTTGGTATCTGCGCTCTGCTGAAGCCAGTTACCTTCGGAAAA
AGAGTTGGTAGCTCTTGATCCGGCAAACAAACCACCGCTGGTAGCGGTGGTTTTTTTGTTTGCAAGCAGC
AGATTACGCGCAGAAAAAAAGGATCTCAAGAAGATCCTTTGATCTTTTCTACGGGGTCTGACGCTCAGTG
GAACGAAAACTCACGTTAAGGGATTTTGGTCATGAGATTATCAAAAAGGATCTTCACCTAGATCCTTTTA
AATTAAAAATGAAGTTTTAAATCAATCTAAAGTATATATGAGTAAACTTGGTCTGACAGTTACCAATGCT
TAATCAGTGAGGCACCTATCTCAGCGATCTGTCTATTTCGTTCATCCATAGTTGCCTGACTCCCCGTCGT
GTAGATAACTACGATACGGGAGGGCTTACCATCTGGCCCCAGTGCTGCAATGATACCGCGAGACCCACGC
TCACCGGCTCCAGATTTATCAGCAATAAACCAGCCAGCCGGAAGGGCCGAGCGCAGAAGTGGTCCTGCAA
CTTTATCCGCCTCCATCCAGTCTATTAATTGTTGCCGGGAAGCTAGAGTAAGTAGTTCGCCAGTTAATAG
TTTGCGCAACGTTGTTGCCATTGCTGCAGGCATCGTGGTGTCACGCTCGTCGTTTGGTATGGCTTCATTC
AGCTCCGGTTCCCAACGATCAAGGCGAGTTACATGATCCCCCATGTTGTGCAAAAAAGCGGTTAGCTCCT
TCGGTCCTCCGATCGTTGTCAGAAGTAAGTTGGCCGCAGTGTTATCACTCATGGTTATGGCAGCACTGCA
TAATTCTCTTACTGTCATGCCATCCGTAAGATGCTTTTCTGTGACTGGTGAGTACTCAACCAAGTCATTC
TGAGAATAGTGTATGCGGCGACCGAGTTGCTCTTGCCCGGCGTCAACACGGGATAATACCGCGCCACATA
GCAGAACTTTAAAAGTGCTCATCATTGGAAAACGTTCTTCGGGGCGAAAACTCTCAAGGATCTTACCGCT
GTTGAGATCCAGTTCGATGTAACCCACTCGTGCACCCAACTGATCTTCAGCATCTTTTACTTTCACCAGC
GTTTCTGGGTGAGCAAAAACAGGAAGGCAAAATGCCGCAAAAAAGGGAATAAGGGCGACACGGAAATGTT
GAATACTCATACTCTTCCTTTTTCAATATTATTGAAGCATTTATCAGGGTTATTGTCTCATGAGCGGATA
CATATTTGAATGTATTTAGAAAAATAAACAAATAGGGGTTCCGCGCACATTTCCCCGAAAAGTGCCACCT
GACGTCTAAGAAACCATTATTATCATGACATTAACCTATAAAAATAGGCGTATCACGAGGCCCTTTCGT
